>Addgene plasmid #20551 | pWZL Neo Myr Flag NTRK3 | addgene full sequence | sequence record 313782 | Addgene NGS Result
GGCATTGATTATTGACTAGTTATTAATAGTAATCAATTACGGGGTCATTAGTTCATAGCCCATATATGGA
GTTCCGCGTTACATAACTTACGGTAAATGGCCCGCCTGGCTGACCGCCCAACGACCCCCGCCCATTGACG
TCAATAATGACGTATGTTCCCATAGTAACGCCAATAGGGACTTTCCATTGACGTCAATGGGTGGAGTATT
TACGGTAAACTGCCCACTTGGCAGTACATCAAGTGTATCATATGCCAAGTCCGCCCCCTATTGACGTCAA
TGACGGTAAATGGCCCGCCTGGCATTATGCCCAGTACATGACCTTACGGGACTTTCCTACTTGGCAGTAC
ATCTACGTATTAGTCATCGCTATTACCATGGTGATGCGGTTTTGGCAGTACACCAATGGGCGTGGATAGC
GGTTTGACTCACGGGGATTTCCAAGTCTCCACCCCATTGACGTCAATGGGAGTTTGTTTTGGCACCAAAA
TCAACGGGACTTTCCAAAATGTCGTAATAACCCCGCCCCGTTGACGCAAATGGGCGGTAGGCGTGTACGG
TGGGAGGTCTATATAAGCAGAGCTGGTTTAGTGAACCGCGCCAGTCCTCCGATTGACTGAGTCGCCCGGG
TACCCGTGTATCCAATAAACCCTCTTGCAGTTGCATCCGACTTGTGGTCTCGCTGTTCCTTGGGAGGGTC
TCCTCTGAGTGATTGACTACCCGTCAGCGGGGGTCTTTCATTTGGGGGCTCGTCCGGGATCGGGAGACCC
CTGCCCAGGGACCACCGACCCACCACCGGGAGGCAAGCTGGCCAGCAACTTATCTGTGTCTGTCCGATTG
TCTAGTGTCTATGACTGATTTTATGCGCCTGCGTCGGTACTAGTTAGCTAACTAGCTCTGTATCTGGCGG
ACCCGTGGTGGAACTGACGAGTTCTGAACACCCGGCCGCAACCCTGGGAGACGTCCCAGGGACTTTGGGG
GCCGTTTTTGTGGCCCGACCTGAGGAAGGGAGTCGATGTGGAATCCGACCCCGTCAGGATATGTGGTTCT
GGTAGGAGACGAGAACCTAAAACAGTTCCCGCCTCCGTCTGAATTTTTGCTTTCGGTTTGGAACCGAAGC
CGCGCGTCTTGTCTGCTGCAGCGCTGCAGCATCGTTCTGTGTTGTCTCTGTCTGACTGTGTTTCTGTATT
TGTCTGAAAATTAGGGCCAGACTGTTACCACTCCCTTAAGTTTGACCTTAGGTCACTGGAAAGATGTCGA
GCGGATCGCTCACAACCAGTCGGTAGATGTCAAGAAGAGACGTTGGGTTACCTTCTGCTCTGCAGAATGG
CCAACCTTTAACGTCGGATGGCCGCGAGACGGCACCTTTAACCGAGACCTCATCACCCAGGTTAAGATCA
AGGTCTTTTCACCTGGCCCGCATGGACACCCAGACCAGGTCCCCTACATCGTGACCTGGGAAGCCTTGGC
TTTTGACCCCCCTCCCTGGGTCAAGCCCTTTGTACACCCTAAGCCTCCGCCTCCTCTTCCTCCATCCGCC
CCGTCTCTCCCCCTTGAACCTCCTCGTTCGACCCCGCCTCGATCCTCCCTTTATCCAGCCCTCACTCCTT
CTCTAGGCGCCGGCCGGATCCAGAATTCGCCACCATGGGGTCTTCAAAATCTAAACCAAAGGACCCCAGC
CAGCGCCGGCGCAGGATCCGAGGTTACCTTGACTACAAAGACGATGACGACAAGCAATTGACAAGTTTGT
ACAAAAAAGTTGGCATGGATGTCTCTCTTTGCCCAGCCAAGTGTAGTTTCTGGCGGATTTTCTTGCTGGG
AAGCGTCTGGCTGGACTATGTGGGCTCCGTGCTGGCTTGCCCTGCAAATTGTGTCTGCAGCAAGACTGAG
ATCAATTGCCGGCGGCCGGACGATGGGAACCTCTTCCCCCTCCTGGAAGGGCAGGATTCAGGGAACAGCA
ATGGGAACGCCAGTATCAACATCACGGACATCTCAAGGAATATCACTTCCATACACATAGAGAACTGGCG
CAGTCTTCACACGCTCAACGCCGTGGACATGGAGCTCTACACCGGACTTCAAAAGCTGACCATCAAGAAC
TCAGGACTTCGGAGCATTCAGCCCAGAGCCTTTGCCAAGAACCCCCATTTGCGTTATATAAACCTGTCAA
GTAACCGGCTCACCACACTCTCGTGGCAGCTCTTCCAGACGCTGAGTCTTCGGGAATTGCAGTTGGAGCA
GAACTTTTTCAACTGCAGCTGTGACATCCGCTGGATGCAGCTCTGGCAGGAGCAGGGGGAGGCCAAGCTC
AACAGCCAGAACCTCTACTGCATCAACGCTGATGGCTCCCAGCTTCCTCTCTTCCGCATGAACATCAGTC
AGTGTGACCTTCCTGAGATCAGCGTGAGCCACGTCAACCTGACCGTACGAGAGGGTGACAATGCTGTTAT
CACTTGCAATGGCTCTGGATCACCCCTTCCTGATGTGGACTGGATAGTCACTGGGCTGCAGTCCATCAAC
ACTCACCAGACCAATCTGAACTGGACCAATGTTCATGCCATCAACTTGACGCTGGTGAATGTGACGAGTG
AGGACAATGGCTTCACCCTGACGTGCATTGCAGAGAACGTGGTGGGCATGAGCAATGCCAGTGTTGCCCT
CACTGTCTACTATCCCCCACGTGTGGTGAGCCTGGAGGAGCCTGAGCTGCGCCTGGAGCACTGCATCGAG
TTTGTGGTGCGTGGCAACCCCCCACCAACGCTGCACTGGCTGCACAATGGGCAGCCTCTGCGGGAGTCCA
AGATCATCCATGTGGAATACTACCAAGAGGGAGAGATTTCCGAGGGCTGCCTGCTCTTCAACAAGCCCAC
CCACTACAACAATGGCAACTATACCCTCATTGCCAAAAACCCACTGGGCACAGCCAACCAGACCATCAAT
GGCCACTTCCTCAAGGAGCCCTTTCCAGAGAGCACGGATAACTTTATCTTGTTTGACGAAGTGAGTCCCA
CACCTCCTATCACTGTGACCCACAAACCAGAAGAAGACACTTTTGGGGTATCCATAGCAGTTGGACTTGC
TGCTTTTGCCTGTGTCCTGTTGGTGGTTCTCTTCGTCATGATCAACAAATATGGTCGACGGTCCAAATTT
GGAATGAAGGGTCCCGTGGCTGTCATCAGTGGTGAGGAGGACTCAGCCAGCCCACTGCACCACATCAACC
ACGGCATCACCACGCCCTCGTCACTGGATGCGGGGCCCGACACTGTGGTCATTGGCATGACTCGCATCCC
TGTCATTGAGAACCCCCAGTACTTCCGTCAGGGACACAACTGCCACAAGCCGGACACGTGGGTCTTTTCA
AACATAGACAATCATGGGATATTAAACTTGAAGGACAATAGAGATCATCTAGTCCCATCAACTCACTATA
TATATGAGGAACCTGAGGTCCAGAGTGGGGAAGTGTCTTACCCAAGGTCACATGGTTTCAGAGAAATTAT
GTTGAATCCAATAAGCCTTCCCGGACATTCCAAGCCTCTTAACCATGGCATCTATGTTGAGGATGTCAAT
GTTTATTTCAGCAAAGGACGTCATGGCTTTTACCCAACTTTCTTGTACAAAGTGGTTTGATCTAGTCGAC
CAATTCCGGTTATTTTCCACCATATTGCCGTCTTTTGGCAATGTGAGGGCCCGGAAACCTGGCCCTGTCT
TCTTGACGAGCATTCCTAGGGGTCTTTCCCCTCTCGCCAAAGGAATGCAAGGTCTGTTGAATGTCGTGAA
GGAAGCAGTTCCTCTGGAAGCTTCTTGAAGACAAACAACGTCTGTAGCGACCCTTTGCAGGCAGCGGAAC
CCCCCACCTGGCGACAGGTGCCTCTGCGGCCAAAAGCCACGTGTATAAGATACACCTGCAAAGGCGGCAC
AACCCCAGTGCCACGTTGTGAGTTGGATAGTTGTGGAAAGAGTCAAATGGCTCTCCTCAAGCGTATTCAA
CAAGGGGCTGAAGGATGCCCAGAAGGTACCCCATTGTATGGGATCTGATCTGGGGCCTCGGTGCACATGC
TTTACATGTGTTTAGTCGAGGTTAAAAAACGTCTAGGCCCCCCGAACCACGGGGACGTGGTTTTCCTTTG
AAAAACACGATGATAATACCATGATTGAACAAGATGGATTGCACGCAGGTTCTCCGGCCGCTTGGGTGGA
GAGGCTATTCGGCTATGACTGGGCACAACAGACAATCGGCTGCTCTGATGCCGCCGTGTTCCGGCTGTCA
GCGCAGGGGCGCCCGGTTCTTTTTGTCAAGACCGACCTGTCCGGTGCCCTGAATGAACTGCAGGACGAGG
CAGCGCGGCTATCGTGGCTGGCCACGACGGGCGTTCCTTGCGCAGCTGTGCTCGACGTTGTCACTGAAGC
GGGAAGGGACTGGCTGCTATTGGGCGAAGTGCCGGGGCAGGATCTCCTGTCATCTCACCTTGCTCCTGCC
GAGAAAGTATCCATCATGGCTGATGCAATGCGGCGGCTGCATACGCTTGATCCGGCTACCTGCCCATTCG
ACCACCAAGCGAAACATCGCATCGAGCGAGCACGTACTCGGATGGAAGCCGGTCTTGTCGATCAGGATGA
TCTGGACGAAGAGCATCAGGGGCTCGCGCCAGCCGAACTGTTCGCCAGGCTCAAGGCGCGCATGCCCGAC
GGCGAGGATCTCGTCGTGACCCATGGCGATGCCTGCTTGCCGAATATCATGGTGGAAAATGGCCGCTTTT
CTGGATTCATCGACTGTGGCCGGCTGGGTGTGGCGGACCGCTATCAGGACATAGCGTTGGCTACCCGTGA
TATTGCTGAAGAGCTTGGCGGCGAATGGGCTGACCGCTTCCTCGTGCTTTACGGTATCGCCGCTCCCGAT
TCGCAGCGCATCGCCTTCTATCGCCTTCTTGACGAGTTCTTCTGAGCGGGACTCTGGGGTTCGCATCGAT
AAAATAAAAGATTTTATTTAGTCTCCAGAAAAAGGGGGGAATGAAAGACCCCACCTGTAGGTTTGGCAAG
CTAGCTTAAGTAACGCCATTTTGCAAGGCATGGAAAAATACATAACTGAGAATAGAGAAGTTCAGATCAA
GGTCAGGAACAGATGGAACAGCTGAATATGGGCCAAACAGGATATCTGTGGTAAGCAGTTCCTGCCCCGG
CTCAGGGCCAAGAACAGATGGAACAGCTGAATATGGGCCAAACAGGATATCTGTGGTAAGCAGTTCCTGC
CCCGGCTCAGGGCCAAGAACAGATGGTCCCCAGATGCGGTCCAGCCCTCAGCAGTTTCTAGAGAACCATC
AGATGTTTCCAGGGTGCCCCAAGGACCTGAAATGACCCTGTGCCTTATTTGAACTAACCAATCAGTTCGC
TTCTCGCTTCTGTTCGCGCGCTTCTGCTCCCCGAGCTCAATAAAAGAGCCCACAACCCCTCACTCGGGGC
GCCAGTCCTCCGATTGACTGAGTCGCCCGGGTACCCGTGTATCCAATAAACCCTCTTGCAGTTGCATCCG
ACTTGTGGTCTCGCTGTTCCTTGGGAGGGTCTCCTCTGAGTGATTGACTACCCGTCAGCGGGGGTCTTTC
ACAGGCCAGTGGGGCCGCACTTTTCGGGGAAATGTGCGCGGAACCCCTATTTGTTTATTTTTCTAAATAC
ATTCAAATATGTATCCGCTCATGAGACAATAACCCTGATAAATGCTTCAATAATATTGAAAAAGGAAGAG
TATGAGTATTCAACATTTCCGTGTCGCCCTTATTCCCTTTTTTGCGGCATTTTGCCTTCCTGTTTTTGCT
CACCCAGAAACGCTGGTGAAAGTAAAAGATGCTGAAGATCAGTTGGGTGCACGAGTGGGTTACATCGAAC
TGGATCTCAACAGCGGTAAGATCCTTGAGAGTTTTCGCCCCGAAGAACGTTTTCCAATGATGAGCACTTT
TAAAGTTCTGCTATGTGGCGCGGTATTATCCCGTATTGACGCCGGGCAAGAGCAACTCGGTCGCCGCATA
CACTATTCTCAGAATGACTTGGTTGAGTACTCACCAGTCACAGAAAAGCATCTTACGGATGGCATGACAG
TAAGAGAATTATGCAGTGCTGCCATAACCATGAGTGATAACACTGCGGCCAACTTACTTCTGACAACGAT
CGGAGGACCGAAGGAGCTAACCGCTTTTTTGCACAACATGGGGGATCATGTAACTCGCCTTGATCGTTGG
GAACCGGAGCTGAATGAAGCCATACCAAACGACGAGCGTGACACCACGATGCCTGTAGCAATGGCAACAA
CGTTGCGCAAACTATTAACTGGCGAACTACTTACTCTAGCTTCCCGGCAACAATTAATAGACTGGATGGA
GGCGGATAAAGTTGCAGGACCACTTCTGCGCTCGGCCCTTCCGGCTGGCTGGTTTATTGCTGATAAATCT
GGAGCCGGTGAGCGTGGGTCTCGCGGTATCATTGCAGCACTGGGGCCAGATGGTAAGCCCTCCCGTATCG
TAGTTATCTACACGACGGGGAGTCAGGCAACTATGGATGAACGAAATAGACAGATCGCTGAGATAGGTGC
CTCACTGATTAAGCATTGGTAACTGTCAGACCAAGTTTACTCATATATACTTTAGATTGATTTGCGGCCG
CGAAAAGGACAAGCAGCGAAAATTCACGCCCCCTTGGGAGGTGGCGGCATATGCAAAGGATAGCACTCCC
ACTCTACTACTGGGTATCATATGCTGACTGTATATGCATGAGGATAGCATATGCTACCCGGATACAGATT
AGGATAGCATATACTACCCAGATATAGATTAGGATAGCATATGCTACCCAGATATAGATTAGGATAGCCT
ATGCTACCCAGATATAAATTAGGATAGCATATACTACCCAGATATAGATTAGGATAGCATATGCTACCCA
GATATAGATTAGGATAGCCTATGCTACCCAGATATAGATTAGGATAGCATATGCTATCCAGATATTTGGG
TAGTATATGCTACCCATGGCAACATTAGCCCACCGTGCTCTCAGCGACCTCGTGAATATGAGGACCAACA
ACCCTGTGCTTGGCGCTCAGGCGCAAGTGTGTGTAATTTGTCCTCCAGATCGCAGCAATCGCGCCCCTAT
CTTGGCCCGCCCACCTACTTATGCAGGTATTCCCCGGGGTGCCATTAGTGGTTTTGTGGGCAAGTGGTTT
GACCGCAGTGGTTAGCGGGGTTACAATCAGCCAAGTTATTACACCCTTATTTTACAGTCCAAAACCGCAG
GGCGGCGTGTGGGGGCTGACGCGTGCCCCCACTCCACAATTTCAAAAAAAAGAGTGGCCACTTGTCTTTG
TTTATGGGCCCCATTGGCGTGGAGCCCCGTTTAATTTTCGGGGGTGTTAGAGACAACCAGTGGAGTCCGC
TGCTGTCGGCGTCCACTCTCTTTCCCCTTGTTACAAATAGAGTGTAACAACATGGTTCACCTGTCTTGGT
CCCTGCCTGGGACACATCTTAATAACCCCAGTATCATATTGCACTAGGATTATGTGTTGCCCATAGCCAT
AAATTCGTGTGAGATGGACATCCAGTCTTTACGGCTTGTCCCCACCCCATGGATTTCTATTGTTAAAGAT
ATTCAGAATGTTTCATTCCTACACTAGTATTTATTGCCCAAGGGGTTTGTGAGGGTTATATTGGTGTCAT
AGCACAATGCCACCACTGAACCCCCCGTCCAAATTTTATTCTGGGGGCGTCACCTGAAACCTTGTTTTCG
AGCACCTCACATACACCTTACTGTTCACAACTCAGCAGTTATTCTATTAGCTAAACGAAGGAGAATGAAG
AAGCAGGCGAAGATTCAGGAGAGTTCACTGCCCGCTCCTTGATCTTCAGCCACTGCCCTTGTGACTAAAA
TGGTTCACTACCCTCGTGGAATCCTGACCCCATGTAAATAAAACCGTGACAGCTCATGGGGTGGGAGATA
TCGCTGTTCCTTAGGACCCTTTTACTAACCCTAATTCGATAGCATATGCTTCCCGTTGGGTAACATATGC
TATTGAATTAGGGTTAGTCTGGATAGTATATACTACTACCCGGGAAGCATATGCTACCCGTTTAGGGTTA
ACAAGGGGGCCTTATAAACACTATTGCTAATGCCCTCTTGAGGGTCCGCTTATCGGTAGCTACACAGGCC
CCTCTGATTGACGTTGGTGTAGCCTCCCGTAGTCTTCCTGGGCCCCTGGGAGGTACATGTCGGCCGCAAA
AGGATCTAGGTGAAGATCCTTTTTGATAATCTCATGACCAAAATCCCTTAACGTGAGTTTTCGTTCCACT
GAGCGTCAGACCCCGTAGAAAAGATCAAAGGATCTTCTTGAGATCCTTTTTTTCTGCGCGTAATCTGCTG
CTTGCAAACAAAAAAACCACCGCTACCAGCGGTGGTTTGTTTGCCGGATCAAGAGCTACCAACTCTTTTT
CCGAAGGTAACTGGCTTCAGCAGAGCGCAGATACCAAATACTGTTCTTCTAGTGTAGCCGTAGTTAGGCC
ACCACTTCAAGAACTCTGTAGCACCGCCTACATACCTCGCTCTGCTAATCCTGTTACCAGTGGCTGCTGC
CAGTGGCGATAAGTCGTGTCTTACCGGGTTGGACTCAAGACGATAGTTACCGGATAAGGCGCAGCGGTCG
GGCTGAACGGGGGGTTCGTGCACACAGCCCAGCTTGGAGCGAACGACCTACACCGAACTGAGATACCTAC
AGCGTGAGCTATGAGAAAGCGCCACGCTTCCCGAAGGGAGAAAGGCGGACAGGTATCCGGTAAGCGGCAG
GGTCGGAACAGGAGAGCGCACGAGGGAGCTTCCAGGGGGAAACGCCTGGTATCTTTATAGTCCTGTCGGG
TTTCGCCACCTCTGACTTGAGCGTCGATTTTTGTGATGCTCGTCAGGGGGGCGGAGCCTATGGAAAAACG
CCAGCAACGCGGCCTTTTTACGGTTCCTGGCCTTTTGCTGGCCTTTTGCTCACATGTTCTTTCCTGCGTT
ATCCCCTGATTCTGTGGATAACCGTATTACCGCCTTTGAGTGAGCTGATACCGCTCGCCGCAGCCGAACG
ACCGAGCGCAGCGAGTCAGTGAGCGAGGAAGCGGAAGAGCGCCCAATACGCAAACCGCCTCTCCCCGCGC
GTTGGCCGATTCATTAATGCAACTATGGTTGGCGCGTTGTAAACGTTAATATTTTGTTAAAATTCGCGTT
AAATTTTTGTTAAATCAGCTCATTTTTTAACCAATAGACCGAAATCGGCAAAATCCCTTATAAATCAAAA
GAATAGCCCGAGATAGAGT
[37 nt withheld, positions 9330-9366]
AAAGAACGTGGACTCCAACGTCAAAGG
[141 nt withheld, positions 9394-9534]
G
[46 nt withheld, positions 9536-9581]
A
[76 nt withheld, positions 9583-9658]
CCGATCTTCAATATTGGCCATTAGCCATATTATTCATTGGTTATATAGCATAAATCAATATTGGCTATTG
GCCATTGCATACGTTGTATCTATATCATAATATGTACATTTATATTGGCTCATGTCCAATATGACCGCCA
TGTT
Features (pLannotate 1.2.2; 19 found; start..end, strand, type, name):
      3..380     +  enhancer       CMV enhancer: human cytomegalovirus immediate early enhancer
    382..581     +  promoter       CMV promoter: human cytomegalovirus (CMV) immediate early promoter
    598..742     +  LTR            3' LTR (ΔU3) (fragment): self-inactivating 3' long terminal repeat (LTR) from Moloney murine leukemia virus
    864..1138    +  misc_feature   MESV Ψ (fragment): packaging signal of murine embryonic stem cell virus
   1205..1621    +  CDS            gag (truncated): truncated Moloney murine leukemia virus (MMLV) gag gene lacking the start codon
   1669..1686    +  CDS            myr (fragment): N-myristoylation signal from Src kinase (Pellman et al., 1985; Kaplan et al., 1988)
   1742..1759    +  protein_bind   attB1 (fragment): mutant version of attB; core recombination site for the Gateway® BP reaction BP Clonase™
   1765..3354    +  CDS            NTRK3 (fragment): NTRK3_HUMAN - Also known as TRKC. Experimental evidence at protein level: Swiss-Prot protein existence level 1. Receptor tyrosine kinase involved in nervous system and probably heart development. Upon binding of its ligand NTF3/neurotrophin-3, NTRK3 autophosphorylates and activates different signaling pathways, including the phosphatidylinositol 3-kinase/AKT and the MAPK pathways, that control cell survival and differentiation. From Homo sapiens (Human).
   3602..3626    -  protein_bind   attB2: mutant version of attB; recombination site for the Gateway® BP reaction BP Clonase™
   3685..4146    +  misc_feature   IRES: internal ribosome entry site (IRES) of the encephalomyocarditis virus (EMCV)
   4151..4942    +  CDS            neo: KKA2_KLEPN - Also known as kan, nptII. Experimental evidence at protein level: Swiss-Prot protein existence level 1. Resistance to kanamycin, neomycin, paromomycin, ribostamycin, butirosin and gentamicin B. From Klebsiella pneumoniae.
   5010..5131    +  LTR            3' LTR (ΔU3) (fragment): self-inactivating 3' long terminal repeat (LTR) from Moloney murine leukemia virus
   5132..5601    +  LTR            LTR: long terminal repeat from Moloney murine leukemia virus
   5637..5741    +  promoter       AmpR promoter: bla
   5742..6602    +  CDS            AmpR: β-lactamase; bla; confers resistance to ampicillin, carbenicillin, and related antibiotics
   6761..8112    +  rep_origin     oriP (fragment): Epstein-Barr virus oriP replication origin (Yates et al., 2000)
   8368..8956    +  rep_origin     ori: high-copy-number ColE1/pMB1/pBR322/pUC origin of replication
   9139..9191    +  CDS            lacI (fragment): lac repressor; lacI; The lac repressor binds to the lac operator to inhibit transcription in E. coli. This inhibition can be relieved by adding lactose or isopropyl-β-D-thiogalactopyranoside (IPTG).
   9207..9658    -  rep_origin     M13 ori (sequence partly withheld): M13 bacteriophage origin of replication; arrow indicates direction of (+) strand synthesis
