[The description below was written by a language model from this plasmid's Addgene catalogue record and pLannotate feature annotations shown in this document.]
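Description:
pWZL Neo Myr Flag NTRK3 is a Moloney murine leukemia virus-based retroviral vector for stable expression of human NTRK3 (TrkC, isoform c) in mammalian cells. It was built by Gateway LR recombination of an entry-clone ORF into the pWZL-Neo-Myr-Flag-DEST backbone. In bacteria it replicates from a high-copy ColE1/pUC-type origin and is selected with ampicillin through the bla gene. A recombination-deficient strain is recommended because of the repeated LTR sequences. The annotation also picks up an M13 phage origin, a fragment of Epstein-Barr virus oriP and a short lacI remnant in the backbone.

The viral genome is driven by a hybrid 5' element in which the CMV enhancer and promoter are joined to LTR sequence. This is followed by a packaging signal and a truncated gag region lacking its start codon, which support efficient encapsidation of the transcript in packaging cells. Downstream lies the Src-derived N-myristoylation signal and, according to the catalogue entry, a Flag epitope (not separately annotated). These are fused in frame across attB1 to the NTRK3 coding sequence, which ends before attB2. The myristoylation tag targets the kinase to membranes, a design generally used to promote constitutive activation, while Flag allows detection. An EMCV IRES then directs translation of the neomycin phosphotransferase gene from the same transcript, so transduced cells can be selected with G418. A 3' MMLV LTR closes the provirus.

The plasmid belongs to a library of myristoylated kinase clones assembled for gain-of-function screens for oncogenic kinases, in a study that identified IKBKE as a breast cancer oncogene. The depositors state that the gene identity was verified but that the insert was not fully sequenced for minor mutations.
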