Addgene plasmid #20551: pWZL Neo Myr Flag NTRK3
Depositing lab: William Hahn & Jean Zhao. Depositing organization: Dana-Farber Cancer Institute. Publication: Integrative Genomic Approaches Identify IKBKE as a Breast Cancer Oncogene (Kinase Library Clones). Boehm JS, Zhao JJ, Yao J, Kim SY, Firestein R, Dunn IF, Sjostrom SK, Garraway LA, Weremowicz S, Richardson AL, Greulich H, Stewart CJ, Mulvey LA, Shen RR, Ambrogio L, Hirozane-Kishikawa T, Hill DE, Vidal M, Meyerson M, Grenier JK, Hinkle G, Root DE, Roberts TM, Lander ES, Polyak K, Hahn WC. Cell. 2007 Jun 15. 129(6):1065-1079. 10.1016/j.cell.2007.03.052 PubMed 17574021.
Backbone
  Vector backbone: pWZL-Neo-Myr-Flag-DEST
  Backbone manufacturer: William Hahn Lab (available at Addgene, #15300)
  Vector type: Mammalian Expression, Retroviral
  Selectable markers: Neomycin (select with G418)
Growth in bacteria
  Bacterial resistance: Ampicillin, 100 μg/mL
  Growth temperature: 37°C
  Growth strain: Stbl3
  Growth instructions: Stbl3 cells to prevent recombination.
  Copy number: Unknown
Gene/Insert
  Gene/Insert name: NTRK3 (alt names: neurotrophic tyrosine kinase, receptor, type 3; NTRK3 isoform c)
  Species: H. sapiens (human)
  GenBank ID: NM_001007156.2
  Entrez Gene: NTRK3 (a.k.a. GP145-TrkC, TRKC, gp145(trkC))
  Tag / fusion protein: Myr (N terminal on backbone); Flag (N terminal on backbone)
  Cloning method: Gateway Cloning
  Sequencing primers: 5′ pWZL-Fwd (GAA CCT CCT CGT TCG ACC); 3′ pWZL-Rev (TTC CGG GCC CTC ACA TTG)
Resource information
  A portion of this plasmid was derived from a plasmid made by: 5-A3
Terms and licenses: Academic/Nonprofit Terms; Industry Terms: Not Available to Industry
Depositor comments: ORFs were cloned into Gateway compatible pEntry vectors. An LR recombination reaction was performed to move the ORF to pWZL-Neo-Myr-Flag DEST such that the ORF would have 5' myristoylation and flag tags. This plasmid is part of a kinase library, and the gene has been verified, but has not been fully sequenced for minor mutations. Please see the following link for plasmids from this article that are not part of the kinase library http://www.addgene.org/pubmed/17574021
How to cite: pWZL Neo Myr Flag NTRK3 was a gift from William Hahn & Jean Zhao (Addgene plasmid # 20551 ; http://n2t.net/addgene:20551 ; RRID:Addgene_20551)
