>Addgene plasmid #20551 | pWZL Neo Myr Flag NTRK3 | addgene partial sequence | sequence record 26374 | 20551 with pWZL-F 5'-GAA CCT CCT CGT TCG ACC
CTCCTTCTCTAGGCGCCGGCCGGATCCAGAATTCGCCACCATGGGGTCTTCAAAATCTAAACCAAAGGAC
CCCAGCCAGCGCCGGCGCAGGATCCGAGGTTACCTTGACTACAAAGACGATGACGACAAGCAATTGACAA
GTTTGTACAAAAAAGTTGGCATGGATGTCTCTCTTTGCCCAGCCAAGTGTAGTTTCTGGCGGATTTTCTT
GCTGGGAAGCGTCTGGCTGGACTATGTGGGCTCCGTGCTGGCTTGCCCTGCAAATTGTGTCTGCAGCAAG
ACTGAGATCAATTGCCGGCGGCCGGACGATGGGAACCTCTTCCCCCTCCTGGAAGGGCAGGATTCAGGGA
ACAGCAATGGGAACGCCAGTATCAACATCACGGACATCTCAAGGAATATCACTTCCATACACATAGAGAA
CTGGCGCAGTCTTCACACGCTCAACGCCGTGGACATGGAGCTCTACACCGGACTTCAAAAGCTGACCATC
AAGAACTCAGGACTTCGGAGCATTCAGCCCAGAGCCTTTGCCAAGAACCCCCATTTGCGTTATATAAACC
TGTCAAGTAACCGGCTCACCACACTCTCGTGGCAGCTCTTCCAGACGCTGAGTCTTCGGGAATTGCAGTT
GGAGCAGAACTTTTTCAACTGCAGCTGTGACATCCGCTGGATGCAGCTCTGGCAGGAGCAGGGGGANGCC
AAGCTCAACAGCCAGAACCTCTACTGCATCAACGCTGATGGCTCCCAGCTTCCTCTCTTCCGCATGAACA
TCAGTCAGTGTGACCTTCCTGANATCANCGTGAGCCACGTCAACCTGACCG
