>Addgene plasmid #20551 | pWZL Neo Myr Flag NTRK3 | addgene partial sequence | sequence record 104937 | pWZL-R 5'-TTCCGGGCCCTCACATTG-3'
TGGTCGACTAGATCAAACCACTTTGTACAAGAAAGTTGGGTAAAAGCCATGACGTCCTTTGCTGAAATAA
ACATTGACATCCTCAACATAGATGCCATGGTTAAGAGGCTTGGAATGTCCGGGAAGGCTTATTGGATTCA
ACATAATTTCTCTGAAACCATGTGACCTTGGGTAAGACACTTCCCCACTCTGGACCTCAGGTTCCTCATA
TATATAGTGAGTTGATGGGACTAGATGATCTCTATTGTCCTTCAAGTTTAATATCCCATGATTGTCTATG
TTTGAAAAGACCCACGTGTCCGGCTTGTGGCAGTTGTGTCCCTGACGGAAGTACTGGGGGTTCTCAATGA
CAGGGATGCGAGTCATGCCAATGACCACAGTGTCGGGCCCCGCATCCAGTGACGAGGGCGTGGTGATGCC
GTGGTTGATGTGGTGCAGTGGGCTGGCTGAGTCCTCCTCACCACTGATGACAGCCACGGGACCCTTCATT
CCAAATTTGGACCGTCGACCATATTTGTTGATCATGACGAAGAGAACCACCAACAGGACACAGGCAAAAG
CAGCAAGTCCAACTGCTATGGATACCCCAAAAGTGTCTTCTTCTGGTTTGTGG
